>Addgene plasmid #17687 | pGEX-2T Sam68 | addgene full sequence | sequence record 177114 | Addgene NGS Result
TTTTTGCGCCGACATCATAACGGTTCTGGCAAATATTCTGAAATGAGCTGTTGACAATTAATCATCGGCT
CGTATAATGTGTGGAATTGTGAGCGGATAACAATTTCACACAGGAAACAGTATTCATGTCCCCTATACTA
GGTTATTGGAAAATTAAGGGCCTTGTGCAACCCACTCGACTTCTTTTGGAATATCTTGAAGAAAAATATG
AAGAGCATTTGTATGAGCGCGATGAAGGTGATAAATGGCGAAACAAAAAGTTTGAATTGGGTTTGGAGTT
TCCCAATCTTCCTTATTATATTGATGGTGATGTTAAATTAACACAGTCTATGGCCATCATACGTTATATA
GCTGACAAGCACAACATGTTGGGTGGTTGTCCAAAAGAGCGTGCAGAGATTTCAATGCTTGAAGGAGCGG
TTTTGGATATTAGATACGGTGTTTCGAGAATTGCATATAGTAAAGACTTTGAAACTCTCAAAGTTGATTT
TCTTAGCAAGCTACCTGAAATGCTGAAAATGTTCGAAGATCGTTTATGTCATAAAACATATTTAAATGGT
GATCATGTAACCCATCCTGACTTCATGTTGTATGACGCTCTTGATGTTGTTTTATACATGGACCCAATGT
GCCTGGATGCGTTCCCAAAATTAGTTTGTTTTAAAAAACGTATTGAAGCTATCCCACAAATTGATAAGTA
CTTGAAATCCAGCAAGTATATAGCATGGCCTTTGCAGGGCTGGCAAGCCACGTTTGGTGGTGGCGACCAT
CCTCCAAAATCGGATCTGGTTCCGCGTGGATCCCAGCGCCGGGACGATCCTGCCTCGCGCCTCACCCGGT
CCTCGGGCCGCAGCTGCTCCAAGGACCCGTCAGGTGCCCACCCCTCGGTGCGTCTGACCCCGTCTCGGCC
GTCGCCGCTTCCTCACCGGCCCCGGGGAGGGGGAGGTGGGCCCAGAGGAGGCGCTCGGGCCTCGCCCGCC
ACCCAGCCGCCGCCGCTGCTGCCTCCCTCCACCCCTGGTCCCGACGCGACGGTGGTGGGTTCCGCGCCGA
CCCCGCTGCTGCCCCCGTCAGCCACAGCCGCGGTCAAGATGGAGCCGGAGAATAAGTACCTGCCTGAACT
CATGGCCGAGAAGGACTCGCTCGACCCGTCCTTCACTCACGCCATGCAGCTGCTGTCCGTAGAAATTGAG
AAGATTCAGAAGGGAGAGTCAAAAAAAGATGACGAGGAGAATTATTTGGATTTATTTTCTCATAAGAACA
TGAAGCTGAAAGAACGCGTGCTGATACCTGTCAAGCAGTATCCAAAGTTCAATTTTGTGGGGAAGATTCT
TGGACCACAAGGAAATACAATCAAAAGACTCCAGGAAGAGACTGGTGCAAAGATCTCTGTCTTGGGGAAG
GGTTCAATGAGAGACAAAGCCAAGGAGGAAGAGTTGCGCAAGGGTGGAGACCCCAAATATGCCCATTTAA
ATATGGATCTGCATGTCTTCATTGAAGTCTTTGGACCCCCGTGTGAAGCTTATGCTCTTATGGCCCATGC
TATGGAAGAAGTCAAGAAGTTCCTAGTACCAGATATGATGGATGATATCTGTCAGGAGCAGTTTCTAGAA
TTGTCCTACTTGAACGGAGTACCTGAACCCTCTCGTGGTCGTGGGGTATCTGTGAGAGGACGAGGAGCTG
CCCCTCCTCCTCCACCTGTTCCCAGAGGACGTGGTGTTGGACCACCTAGAGGAGCTTTGGTTCGTGGAAC
CCCAGTGAGAGGCTCCATCACCAGAGGTGCCACTGTGACTCGAGGAGTGCCACCCCCACCTACTGTGAGG
GGTGCTCCAACACCAAGAGCTCGGACAGCTGGGATTCAGAGAATACCTTTGCCTCCCACACCTGCACCAG
AAACATACGAAGATTATGGATATGATGATACATACGCAGAACAGAGTTACGAAGGCTATGAAGGCTATTA
CAGCCAGAGTCAAGGGGAGTCAGAGTATTATGACTATGGACATGGGGAGCTCCAAGATTCTTACGAAGCC
TACGGACAAGATGACTGGAATGGGACCAGGCCATCACTGAAGGCTCCTCCAGCTAGGCCAGTGAAGGGAG
CATACAGAGAGCATCCATATGGACGTTATTAAAAACAAACAGGAGGGAAAAATATCAGTTATGAGCAAAG
TTGTTACTGATTTCTTGTATCCCAGGATTCCTGTTGCTTTACCCACAACAGACAAGTAATTGTCTAAGTG
TTTTTCTTCGTGGTCCCTTTCTTTTCCCCACTTCCTCCATTCTTAACTCTGCATTCTGGCTTCTGTATGT
AGTATTTTAAAATGAGTTAAAATAGATTTAGGAATATCGAATTAATTTTTTAAGTGTGTAGATGCTTTTT
TTTCTTTGTTGTTTAAATATAAACAGTGTACCTTTTATAATAAAAAAAAGTTGAGTTAAAAAAAAACCAC
AAACATGTTAGTTTCAAAAGTGGCATTGCTTGCTTAAAGGTTCTGAAGGCTTGTTAACTTTTTCTTAGTT
TTGATTTGAGGCACCCCGTAAAGTCATAGTTGCAGAATCCCAAACTAGGCTACATTTCAAAATTCAGGGC
TGCTTAAGATGTAAAACCACAATGTTAACAACGGCAGTAGTGCCACCATGTAAAAGTGAGCTCAGAGGTC
TCTAAAACATTTCCTTTAAAAGCACATGGCTGTTGAATCTTAAGGTTAAATTTTAATATGAAAGCTCCTC
ATGAATTAAATAGTTGATGCAATTTTTAACGTTAATTGACTTAAAACAACAACAAAATTAGGTTTGTAAA
AGTGACTTTTTCATTATGTGGGTTTTGAAATCTAGCCCCAGACATACAGTGTTGAGAGATACTTAGTGGG
GGAGGGGTGGGCTCTGAATAAGATTGATGGGGAGAGAAGCTAGCCACCTAAATGGAATCTGATGGAGTTC
TTTTTAGCCACAATCTTTTCAATAATAGTACTAAAAATCAAATTTTCAGTATTTAAAATGTCAAGAGTAT
TTTGTCCATCTGAGATTCTACACTCCATGAAAAACTCACTTGGACACTGGGGCCAAAAGCTGATGATGTT
CAATAAATTGACCATTGTCAGTTTTGAGCTGTTCCCAAGGTAGAAGGCAGTTAAGTATGTCTCAACACTA
GCATGATATAAAAAGGGACACTGCAGCTGAATGAGAAAAGAATCAAAATCCACTTTGTACATAAGTTAAA
GTCCTAATGGATTTGTACCGTCCTCCCATTTTGTTTTCGGAAGATTAAATGCTACATGTGTAAGTCTGCC
TAAATAGGTAGCTTAAACTTATGTCAAAATGTCTGCAGCAGTTTGTCAATAAAGTTTAGCTCGTGCCGAA
TTCCTGCAGCCCGGGAGGGGGAGGTGGGCCCAGAGGAAAGCCGAATTCATCGTGACTGACTGACGATCTG
CCTCGCGCGTTTCGGTGATGACGGTGAAAACCTCTGACACATGCAGCTCCCGGAGACGGTCACAGCTTGT
CTGTAAGCGGATGCCGGGAGCAGACAAGCCCGTCAGGGCGCGTCAGCGGGTGTTGGCGGGTGTCGGGGCG
CAGCCATGACCCAGTCACGTAGCGATAGCGGAGTGTATAATTCTTGAAGACGAAAGGGCCTCGTGATACG
CCTATTTTTATAGGTTAATGTCATGATAATAATGGTTTCTTAGACGTCAGGTGGCACTTTTCGGGGAAAT
GTGCGCGGAACCCCTATTTGTTTATTTTTCTAAATACATTCAAATATGTATCCGCTCATGAGACAATAAC
CCTGATAAATGCTTCAATAATATTGAAAAAGGAAGAGTATGAGTATTCAACATTTCCGTGTCGCCCTTAT
TCCCTTTTTTGCGGCATTTTGCCTTCCTGTTTTTGCTCACCCAGAAACGCTGGTGAAAGTAAAAGATGCT
GAAGATCAGTTGGGTGCACGAGTGGGTTACATCGAACTGGATCTCAACAGCGGTAAGATCCTTGAGAGTT
TTCGCCCCGAAGAACGTTTTCCAATGATGAGCACTTTTAAAGTTCTGCTATGTGGCGCGGTATTATCCCG
TGTTGACGCCGGGCAAGAGCAACTCGGTCGCCGCATACACTATTCTCAGAATGACTTGGTTGAGTACTCA
CCAGTCACAGAAAAGCATCTTACGGATGGCATGACAGTAAGAGAATTATGCAGTGCTGCCATAACCATGA
GTGATAACACTGCGGCCAACTTACTTCTGACAACGATCGGAGGACCGAAGGAGCTAACCGCTTTTTTGCA
CAACATGGGGGATCATGTAACTCGCCTTGATCGTTGGGAACCGGAGCTGAATGAAGCCATACCAAACGAC
GAGCGTGACACCACGATGCCTGCAGCAATGGCAACAACGTTGCGCAAACTATTAACTGGCGAACTACTTA
CTCTAGCTTCCCGGCAACAATTAATAGACTGGATGGAGGCGGATAAAGTTGCAGGACCACTTCTGCGCTC
GGCCCTTCCGGCTGGCTGGTTTATTGCTGATAAATCTGGAGCCGGTGAGCGTGGGTCTCGCGGTATCATT
GCAGCACTGGGGCCAGATGGTAAGCCCTCCCGTATCGTAGTTATCTACACGACGGGGAGTCAGGCAACTA
TGGATGAACGAAATAGACAGATCGCTGAGATAGGTGCCTCACTGATTAAGCATTGGTAACTGTCAGACCA
AGTTTACTCATATATACTTTAGATTGATTTAAAACTTCATTTTTAATTTAAAAGGATCTAGGTGAAGATC
CTTTTTGATAATCTCATGACCAAAATCCCTTAACGTGAGTTTTCGTTCCACTGAGCGTCAGACCCCGTAG
AAAAGATCAAAGGATCTTCTTGAGATCCTTTTTTTCTGCGCGTAATCTGCTGCTTGCAAACAAAAAAACC
ACCGCTACCAGCGGTGGTTTGTTTGCCGGATCAAGAGCTACCAACTCTTTTTCCGAAGGTAACTGGCTTC
AGCAGAGCGCAGATACCAAATACTGTCCTTCTAGTGTAGCCGTAGTTAGGCCACCACTTCAAGAACTCTG
TAGCACCGCCTACATACCTCGCTCTGCTAATCCTGTTACCAGTGGCTGCTGCCAGTGGCGATAAGTCGTG
TCTTACCGGGTTGGACTCAAGACGATAGTTACCGGATAAGGCGCAGCGGTCGGGCTGAACGGGGGGTTCG
TGCACACAGCCCAGCTTGGAGCGAACGACCTACACCGAACTGAGATACCTACAGCGTGAGCTATGAGAAA
GCGCCACGCTTCCCGAAGGGAGAAAGGCGGACAGGTATCCGGTAAGCGGCAGGGTCGGAACAGGAGAGCG
CACGAGGGAGCTTCCAGGGGGAAACGCCTGGTATCTTTATAGTCCTGTCGGGTTTCGCCACCTCTGACTT
GAGCGTCGATTTTTGTGATGCTCGTCAGGGGGGCGGAGCCTATGGAAAAACGCCAGCAACGCGGCCTTTT
TACGGTTCCTGGCCTTTTGCTGGCCTTTTGCTCACATGTTCTTTCCTGCGTTATCCCCTGATTCTGTGGA
TAACCGTATTACCGCCTTTGAGTGAGCTGATACCGCTCGCCGCAGCCGAACGACCGAGCGCAGCGAGTCA
GTGAGCGAGGAAGCGGAAGAGCGCCTGATGCGGTATTTTCTCCTTACGCATCTGTGCGGTATTTCACACC
GCATAAATTCCGACACCATCGAATGGCGCAAAACCTTTCGCGGTATGGCATGATAGCGCCCGGAAGAGAG
TCAATTCAGGGTGGTGAATGTGAAACCAGTAACGTTATACGATGTCGCAGAGTATGCCGGTGTCTCTTAT
CAGACCGTTTCCCGCGTGGTGAACCAGGCCAGCCACGTTTCTGCGAAAACGCGGGAAAAAGTGGAAGCGG
CGATGGCGGAGCTGAATTACATTCCCAACCGCGTGGCACAACAACTGGCGGGCAAACAGTCGTTGCTGAT
TGGCGTTGCCACCTCCAGTCTGGCCCTGCACGCGCCGTCGCAAATTGTCGCGGCGATTAAATCTCGCGCC
GATCAACTGGGTGCCAGCGTGGTGGTGTCGATGGTAGAACGAAGCGGCGTCGAAGCCTGTAAAGCGGCGG
TGCACAATCTTCTCGCGCAACGCGTCAGTGGGCTGATCATTAACTATCCGCTGGATGACCAGGATGCCAT
TGCTGTGGAAGCTGCCTGCACTAATGTTCCGGCGTTATTTCTTGATGTCTCTGACCAGACACCCATCAAC
AGTATTATTTTCTCCCATGAAGACGGTACGCGACTGGGCGTGGAGCATCTGGTCGCATTGGGTCACCAGC
AAATCGCGCTGTTAGCGGGCCCATTAAGTTCTGTCTCGGCGCGTCTGCGTCTGGCTGGCTGGCATAAATA
TCTCACTCGCAATCAAATTCAGCCGATAGCGGAACGGGAAGGCGACTGGAGTGCCATGTCCGGTTTTCAA
CAAACCATGCAAATGCTGAATGAGGGCATCGTTCCCACTGCGATGCTGGTTGCCAACGATCAGATGGCGC
TGGGCGCAATGCGCGCCATTACCGAGTCCGGGCTGCGCGTTGGTGCGGATATCTCGGTAGTGGGATACGA
CGATACCGAAGACAGCTCATGTTATATCCCGCCGTTAACCACCATCAAACAGGATTTTCGCCTGCTGGGG
CAAACCAGCGTGGACCGCTTGCTGCAACTCTCTCAGGGCCAGGCGGTGAAGGGCAATCAGCTGTTGCCCG
TCTCACTGGTGAAAAGAAAAACCACCCTGGCGCCCAATACGCAAACCGCCTCTCCCCGCGCGTTGGCCGA
TTCATTAATGCAGCTGGCACGACAGGTTTCCCGACTGGAAAGCGGGCAGTGAGCGCAACGCAATTAATGT
AAGTTAGCTCACTCATTAGGCACCCCAGGCTTTACACTTTATGCTTCCGGCTCGTATGTTGTGTGGAATT
GTGAGCGGATAACAATTTCACACAGGAAACAGCTATGACCATGATTACGGATTCACTGGCCGTCGTTTTA
CAACGTCGTGACTGGGAAAACCCTGGCGTTACCCAACTTAATCGCCTTGCAGCACATCCCCCTTTCGCCA
GCTGGCGTAATAGCGAAGAGGCCCGCACCGATCGCCCTTCCCAACAGTTGCGCAGCCTGAATGGCGAATG
GCGCTTTGCCTGGTTTCCGGCACCAGAAGCGGTGCCGGAAAGCTGGCTGGAGTGCGATCTTCCTGAGGCC
GATACTGTCGTCGTCCCCTCAAACTGGCAGATGCACGGTTACGATGCGCCCATCTACACCAACGTGACCT
ATCCCATTACGGTCAATCCGCCGTTTGTTCCCACGGAGAATCCGACGGGTTGTTACTCGCTCACATTTAA
TGTTGATGAAAGCTGGCTACAGGAAGGCCAGACGCGAATTATTTTTGATGGCGTTGGAATTAGCTTATCG
ACTGCACGGTGCACCAATGCTTCTGGCGTCAGGCAGCCATCGGAAGCTGTGGTATGGCTGTGCAGGTCGT
AAATCACTGCATAATTCGTGTCGCTCAAGGCGCACTCCCGTTCTGGATAATGT
Features (pLannotate 1.2.2; 18 found; start..end, strand, type, name):
     51..79      +  promoter       tac promoter: strong E. coli promoter; hybrid between the trp and lac UV5 promoters
     87..103     +  protein_bind   lac operator: The lac repressor binds to the lac operator to inhibit transcription in E. coli. This inhibition can be relieved by adding lactose or isopropyl-β-D-thiogalactopyranoside (IPTG). lac repressor encoded by lacI
    126..779     +  CDS            GST26_SCHJA: Experimental evidence at protein level: Swiss-Prot protein existence level 1. GST isoenzymes appear to play a central role in the parasite detoxification system. Other functions are also suspected including a role in increasing the solubility of haematin in the parasite gut. From Schistosoma japonicum (Blood fluke).
    804..2129    +  CDS            Khdrbs1: KHDR1_MOUSE - Experimental evidence at protein level: Swiss-Prot protein existence level 1. Recruited and tyrosine phosphorylated by several receptor systems, for example the T-cell, leptin and insulin receptors. Once phosphorylated, functions as an adapter protein in signal transduction cascades by binding to SH2 and SH3 domain-containing proteins. Role in G2-M progression in the cell cycle. Represses CBP-dependent transcriptional activation apparently by competing with other nuclear factors for binding to CBP. Also acts as a putative regulator of mRNA stability and/or translation rates and m
   3357..3375    -  misc_feature   MCS (fragment): pBluescript multiple cloning site
   3428..3467    +  CDS            rop (fragment): Rop protein, which maintains plasmids at low copy number; rop
   3569..3609    +  misc_feature   bom (fragment): basis of mobility region from pBR322
   3714..3818    +  promoter       AmpR promoter: bla
   3819..4679    +  CDS            AmpR: β-lactamase; bla; confers resistance to ampicillin, carbenicillin, and related antibiotics
   4850..5438    +  rep_origin     ori: high-copy-number ColE1/pMB1/pBR322/pUC origin of replication
   5624..5675    -  misc_feature   bom (fragment): basis of mobility region from pBR322
   5682..5759    +  promoter       lacI promoter: lacI
   5760..6842    +  CDS            lacI: lac repressor; lacI; The lac repressor binds to the lac operator to inhibit transcription in E. coli. This inhibition can be relieved by adding lactose or isopropyl-β-D-thiogalactopyranoside (IPTG).
   6855..6876    +  protein_bind   CAP binding site: CAP binding activates transcription in the presence of cAMP. E. coli catabolite activator protein
   6891..6921    +  promoter       lac promoter: promoter for the E. coli lac operon
   6929..6945    +  protein_bind   lac operator: The lac repressor binds to the lac operator to inhibit transcription in E. coli. This inhibition can be relieved by adding lactose or isopropyl-β-D-thiogalactopyranoside (IPTG). lac repressor encoded by lacI
   6965..7138    +  CDS            lacZα: LacZα fragment of β-galactosidase; lacZ fragment
   7402..7518    -  CDS            yciV (fragment): RNAAM_ECOLI - Also known as trpH From Escherichia coli (strain K12).
