[The description below was written by a language model from this plasmid's Addgene catalogue record and pLannotate feature annotations shown in this document.]
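Description:
pGEX-2T Sam68 is a bacterial expression plasmid built on the pGEX-2T backbone for producing mouse Sam68 (gene Khdrbs1, also called p62 or p68) as a glutathione S-transferase fusion protein in E. coli. It replicates from a ColE1/pMB1-type origin and is selected with ampicillin through the bla (AmpR) gene and its own promoter. The sequenced record is 7,543 nt, and its annotation also picks up small remnants typical of this backbone lineage: fragments of rop and bom, a lac promoter/operator with a lacZα segment downstream of lacI, and a short piece of E. coli yciV.

Expression is driven by the tac promoter, a strong trp/lac hybrid, followed by a lac operator. The plasmid carries its own lacI gene, so the lac repressor keeps transcription low until it is relieved by IPTG. Downstream lies the Schistosoma japonicum GST coding sequence, followed after a short linker by the Khdrbs1 open reading frame of about 1.3 kb, which was inserted between the BamHI and EcoRI sites so that GST sits at the N terminus. The stretch of roughly 1.2 kb between the end of the Sam68 coding sequence and the next annotated element has no assigned features apart from a small pBluescript polylinker fragment, which suggests extra sequence was carried in with the insert, although the record does not say what it is.

Sam68 is an adapter protein that becomes tyrosine phosphorylated and binds SH2 and SH3 domain proteins, and it has roles in G2–M progression. The GST fusion allows glutathione-affinity purification of recombinant protein. The associated publication concerns phosphorylation of this Src substrate by Cdc2 during mitosis, so the protein is suited to use as a kinase substrate or in pull-down binding assays.
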