Addgene plasmid #17687: pGEX-2T Sam68
Depositing lab: David Shalloway. Depositing organization: Cornell University. Publication: Phosphorylation of the Src substrate Sam68 by Cdc2 during mitosis. Resnick RJ, Taylor SJ, Lin Q, Shalloway D. Oncogene. 1997 Sep;15(11):1247-53. 10.1038/sj.onc.1201289 PubMed 9315091.
Backbone
  Vector backbone: pGEX2T
  Backbone manufacturer: Amersham Pharmacia
  Backbone size w/o insert (bp): 5000
  Vector type: Bacterial Expression
Growth in bacteria
  Bacterial resistance: Ampicillin, 100 μg/mL
  Growth temperature: 37°C
  Growth strain: DH5alpha
  Copy number: Unknown
Gene/Insert
  Gene/Insert name: Sam68
  Species: M. musculus (mouse)
  Entrez Gene: Khdrbs1 (a.k.a. Sam68, p62, p68)
  Tag / fusion protein: GST (N terminal on backbone)
  Cloning method: Restriction Enzyme; 5′ cloning site BamHI (unknown if destroyed); 3′ cloning site EcoRI (unknown if destroyed)
  Sequencing primers: 5′ pGEX 5'
Terms and licenses: Academic/Nonprofit Terms; Industry Terms: Not Available to Industry
Depositor comments: For additional information regarding the use of this plasmid, please see: Lin et al., J Biol Chem. 1997 Oct 24;272(43):27274-80. https://www.ncbi.nlm.nih.gov/pubmed/9341174
How to cite: pGEX-2T Sam68 was a gift from David Shalloway (Addgene plasmid # 17687 ; http://n2t.net/addgene:17687 ; RRID:Addgene_17687)
